>Addgene plasmid #167670 | pRU48 | addgene full sequence | sequence record 331852 | Addgene NGS Result
GCGCTCTTCCGCTTCCTCGCTCACTGACTCGCTGCGCTCGGTCGTTCGGCTGCGGCGAGCGGTATCAGCT
CACTCAAAGGCGGTAATACGGTTATCCACAGAATCAGGGGATAACGCAGGAAAGAACATGTGAGCAAAAG
GCCAGCAAAAGGCCAGGAACCGTAAAAAGGCCGCGTTGCTGGCGTTTTTCCATAGGCTCCGCCCCCCTGA
CGAGCATCACAAAAATCGACGCTCAAGTCAGAGGTGGCGAAACCCGACAGGACTATAAAGATACCAGGCG
TTTCCCCCTGGAAGCTCCCTCGTGCGCTCTCCTGTTCCGACCCTGCCGCTTACCGGATACCTGTCCGCCT
TTCTCCCTTCGGGAAGCGTGGCGCTTTCTCATAGCTCACGCTGTAGGTATCTCAGTTCGGTGTAGGTCGT
TCGCTCCAAGCTGGGCTGTGTGCACGAACCCCCCGTTCAGCCCGACCGCTGCGCCTTATCCGGTAACTAT
CGTCTTGAGTCCAACCCGGTAAGACACGACTTATCGCCACTGGCAGCAGCCACTGGTAACAGGATTAGCA
GAGCGAGGTATGTAGGCGGTGCTACAGAGTTCTTGAAGTGGTGGCCTAACTACGGCTACACTAGAAGAAC
AGTATTTGGTATCTGCGCTCTGCTGAAGCCAGTTACCTTCGGAAAAAGAGTTGGTAGCTCTTGATCCGGC
AAACAAACCACCGCTGGTAGCGGTGGTTTTTTTGTTTGCAAGCAGCAGATTACGCGCAGAAAAAAAGGAT
CTCAAGAAGATCCTTTGATCTTTTCTACGGGGTCTGACGCTCAGTGGAACGAAAACTCACGTTAAGGGAT
TTTGGTCATGAGATTATCAAAAAGGATCTTCACCTAGATCCTTTTAAATTAAAAATGAAGTTTTAAATCA
ATCTAAAGTATATATGAGTAAACTTGGTCTGACAGTTACCAATGCTTAATCAGTGAGGCACCTATCTCAG
CGATCTGTCTATTTCGTTCATCCATAGTTGCCTGACTCCCCGTCGTGTAGATAACTACGATACGGGAGGG
CTTACCATCTGGCCCCAGTGCTGCAATGATACCGCGAGATCCACGCTCACCGGCTCCAGATTTATCAGCA
ATAAACCAGCCAGCCGGAAGGGCCGAGCGCAGAAGTGGTCCTGCAACTTTATCCGCCTCCATCCAGTCTA
TTAATTGTTGCCGGGAAGCTAGAGTAAGTAGTTCGCCAGTTAATAGTTTGCGCAACGTTGTTGCCATTGC
TACAGGCATCGTGGTGTCACGCTCGTCGTTTGGTATGGCTTCATTCAGCTCCGGTTCCCAACGATCAAGG
CGAGTTACATGATCCCCCATGTTGTGCAAAAAAGCGGTTAGCTCCTTCGGTCCTCCGATCGTTGTCAGAA
GTAAGTTGGCCGCAGTGTTATCACTCATGGTTATGGCAGCACTGCATAATTCTCTTACTGTCATGCCATC
CGTAAGATGCTTTTCTGTGACTGGTGAGTACTCAACCAAGTCATTCTGAGAATAGTGTATGCGGCGACCG
AGTTGCTCTTGCCCGGCGTCAATACGGGATAATACCGCGCCACATAGCAGAACTTTAAAAGTGCTCATCA
TTGGAAAACGTTCTTCGGGGCGAAAACTCTCAAGGATCTTACCGCTGTTGAGATCCAGTTCGATGTAACC
CACTCGTGCACCCAACTGATCTTCAGCATCTTTTACTTTCACCAGCGTTTCTGGGTGAGCAAAAACAGGA
AGGCAAAATGCCGCAAAAAAGGGAATAAGGGCGACACGGAAATGTTGAATACTCATACTCTTCCTTTTTC
AATATTATTGAAGCATTTATCAGGGTTATTGTCTCATGAGCGGATACATATTTGAATGTATTTAGAAAAA
TAAACAAATAGGGGTTCCGCGCACATTTCCCCGAAAAGTGCCACCTGATGCGGTGTGAAATACCGCACAG
ATGCGTAAGGAGAAAATACCGCATCATGAAATTGTAAGCGTTAATATTTTGTTAAAATTCGCGTTAAATT
TTTGTTAAATCAGCTCATTTTTTAACCAATAGGCCGAAATCGGCAAAATCCCTTATAAATCAAAAGAATA
GACCGAGATAGGGT
[37 nt withheld, positions 2115-2151]
AAAGAACGTGGACTCCAACGTCAAAGG
[49 nt withheld, positions 2179-2227]
T
[91 nt withheld, positions 2229-2319]
G
[124 nt withheld, positions 2321-2444]
CCATTCGCCATTCAGGCTGCGCAACTGTTGGGAAGGGCGATCGGTGCGGGCCTCTTCGCTATTACGCCAG
CTGGCGAAAGGGGGATGTGCTGCAAGGCGATTAAGTTGGGTAACGCCAGGGTTTTCCCAGTCACGACGTT
GTAAAACGACGGCCAGTGAATTGTAATACGACTCACTATAGGGCGAATTGGGCCCGACGTCGCATGCTCC
CGGCCGCCATGGCGGCCGGTCTCGTCGAGCTGATCCTAAATGCTATCAAGTTTATTATATTTTTGTGAAA
GAAATGTTGTGTTTCAATCTTTGGTCTATCTAATTTCACCCTTCATAAGAAAATGATGTAGCCGTCTGGA
AACAAACTCTCGATACATTTCTTACCCGAAATCTGGTTAACAAAACGCATTGGTGTCGCCGACTCGAAAC
AAACTCTCTGACAATCAGAACTGAAACAACGGACCAATCACTTTGTCTTAGCTATCTAAATAAGCTCATT
GCAGGTCCAACTTTTTTCGCGCAGATTTGCATCCAAAACTTCACTTATGATTCACGAAACGGAAAAAAAA
ACCCAGAAATCTACAGATGAAGAAAAAATCTGAAAATTTTTGCCAAAAAAAGCACCGACTCGGTGCCACT
TTTTCAAGTTGATAACGGACTAGCCTTATTTTAACTTGCTATTTCTAGCTCTAAAACAGGTCTTCTCGAA
GACCCTGACCAATGGTGCTCCCTCAGTGTTATATATACAACAAGATTTGTTTAGATTTGAGCGATGTGGG
AGAAATTAGGAGCTTATATGAAACGCATACATGGGTACTGGGCATGGGTATTAGTGAATATATGGACGAT
AGCCCATTAAATTACATAAAAAGCCCACTTATCTTATTGCTCGATATAAGCTCCGTATATAAACGGAAGT
TGATCCTAAAAGTTCACTTGTTTCGTCCAACATAGCCAAAACAGATGTTCTTAAACCCAGACGCCATTTG
TTTGATTCAGTTATCCATCACAGGCTGAGCCATAAGAAAAATTTAAAGTAAAATAGCGACACCTCTAGAG
GAGGCATGATGATATATTTTTATCTTGTGCAATGTAACATCAGAGATTTTGAGACACGTTTCGGAGACCG
GCCGCCTGCAGGTCGACCATATGGGAGAGCTCCCAACGCGTTGGATGCATAGCTTGAGTATTCTATAGTG
TCACCTAAATAGCTTGGCGTAATCATGGTCATAGCTGTTTCCTGTGTGAAATTGTTATCCGCTCACAATT
CCACACAACATACGAGCCGGAAGCATAAAGTGTAAAGCCTGGGGTGCCTAATGAGTGAGCTAACTCACAT
TAATTGCGTTGCGCTCACTGCCCGCTTTCCAGTCGGGAAACCTGTCGTGCCAGCTGCATTAATGAATCGG
CCAACGCGCGGGGAGAGGCGGTTTGCGTATTGG
Features (pLannotate 1.2.2; 13 found; start..end, strand, type, name):
    187..775     -  rep_origin     ori: high-copy-number ColE1/pMB1/pBR322/pUC origin of replication
    946..1806    -  CDS            AmpR: β-lactamase; bla; confers resistance to ampicillin, carbenicillin, and related antibiotics
   1807..1911    -  promoter       AmpR promoter: bla
   1938..1986    +  misc_feature   bom (fragment): basis of mobility region from pBR322
   2016..2444    -  rep_origin     f1 ori (sequence partly withheld): f1 bacteriophage origin of replication; arrow indicates direction of (+) strand synthesis
   2448..2605    -  CDS            lacZα (fragment): LacZα fragment of β-galactosidase; lacZ fragment
   2608..2626    +  promoter       T7 promoter: promoter for bacteriophage T7 RNA polymerase
   3056..3131    -  misc_RNA       gRNA scaffold: guide RNA scaffold for the Streptococcus pyogenes CRISPR/Cas9 system
   3626..3644    -  promoter       SP6 promoter: promoter for bacteriophage SP6 RNA polymerase
   3686..3702    -  protein_bind   lac operator: The lac repressor binds to the lac operator to inhibit transcription in E. coli. This inhibition can be relieved by adding lactose or isopropyl-β-D-thiogalactopyranoside (IPTG). lac repressor encoded by lacI
   3710..3740    -  promoter       lac promoter: promoter for the E. coli lac operon
   3755..3776    -  protein_bind   CAP binding site: CAP binding activates transcription in the presence of cAMP. E. coli catabolite activator protein
   3789..4       -  CDS            lacI (fragment) (across the origin): lac repressor; lacI; The lac repressor binds to the lac operator to inhibit transcription in E. coli. This inhibition can be relieved by adding lactose or isopropyl-β-D-thiogalactopyranoside (IPTG).
