[The description below was written by a language model from this plasmid's Addgene catalogue record and pLannotate feature annotations shown in this document.]
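Description:
pRU48 is a small (about 3.9 kb) bacterial entry plasmid built on the pGEM-T Easy cloning backbone and classed as a CRISPR vector. It is one of a set of modules for multiplex CRISPR/Cas9 assembly in Arabidopsis thaliana, and it is designated for the guide RNA at position 8 of the array. It is maintained in E. coli at high copy through a ColE1/pUC-type origin and selected with ampicillin via the β-lactamase gene and its native promoter. The backbone also carries an f1 phage origin, a short bom fragment, and remnants of the lac region (lac promoter, operator, CAP site, and lacZα and lacI fragments). These belong to the parental cloning vector and play no part in guide expression.

The payload sits in the former multiple cloning site, between the flanking T7 and SP6 promoters. The annotation detects a Streptococcus pyogenes Cas9 guide RNA scaffold in reverse orientation. The catalogue lists the insert as pAtU3, an A. thaliana U3 small nuclear RNA promoter of the kind used to drive RNA polymerase III transcription of short guide RNAs in plants. The promoter itself was not picked up by the automated annotation, but an unannotated stretch lies upstream of the scaffold, toward the SP6 side, where it would be expected. The intended use is to clone a target-specific spacer between promoter and scaffold, giving a complete AtU3-driven sgRNA unit that can then be combined with other guide modules into a plant transformation vector. The record does not state the restriction sites used for spacer insertion or assembly, and the plasmid contains no Cas9 gene or plant selection marker.
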