Addgene plasmid #167670: pRU48
Purpose: ENTRY vector for gRNA8 cloning under pAtU3 promoter
Depositing lab: Niko Geldner. Depositing organization: Universite de Lausanne (UNIL). Publication: Combined fluorescent seed selection and multiplex CRISPR/Cas9 assembly for fast generation of multiple Arabidopsis mutants. Ursache R, Fujita S, Denervaud Tendon V, Geldner N. Plant Methods. 2021 Oct 30;17(1):111. doi: 10.1186/s13007-021-00811-9. PubMed 34717688.
Backbone
  Vector backbone: pGEM-T Easy
  Vector type: CRISPR
Growth in bacteria
  Bacterial resistance: Ampicillin, 100 μg/mL
  Growth temperature: 37°C
  Growth strain: DH5alpha
  Copy number: High Copy
Gene/Insert
  Gene/Insert name: pAtU3
  Species: A. thaliana (mustard weed)
  Cloning method: Restriction Enzyme; 5′ cloning site Unknown (unknown if destroyed)
  Sequencing primers: 5′ GTAAAACGACGGCCAGT; 3′ GTAAAACGACGGCCAGT
Terms and licenses: Academic/Nonprofit Terms; Industry Terms: Not Available to Industry
Depositor comments: Please visit https://www.biorxiv.org/content/10.1101/2021.05.20.444986v1 for bioRxiv preprint.
How to cite: pRU48 was a gift from Niko Geldner (Addgene plasmid # 167670 ; http://n2t.net/addgene:167670 ; RRID:Addgene_167670)
